Addgene plasmid #23740: pDONR223-TSSK1
Depositing lab: William Hahn & David Root. Depositing organization: Dana-Farber Cancer Institute. Publication: COT drives resistance to RAF inhibition through MAP kinase pathway reactivation. Johannessen CM, Boehm JS, Kim SY, Thomas SR, Wardwell L, Johnson LA, Emery CM, Stransky N, Cogdill AP, Barretina J, Caponigro G, Hieronymus H, Murray RR, Salehi-Ashtiani K, Hill DE, Vidal M, Zhao JJ, Yang X, Alkan O, Kim S, Harris JL, Wilson CJ, Myer VE, Finan PM, Root DE, Roberts TM, Golub T, Flaherty KT, Dummer R, Weber BL, Sellers WR, Schlegel R, Wargo JA, Hahn WC, Garraway LA. Nature. 2010 Dec 16;468(7326):968-72. doi: 10.1038/nature09627 PubMed 21107320.
Backbone
  Vector backbone: pDONR223
  Backbone manufacturer: Invitrogen
  Backbone size w/o insert (bp): 5005
  Vector type: Gateway Donor vector
Growth in bacteria
  Bacterial resistance: Spectinomycin, 50 μg/mL
  Growth temperature: 37°C
  Growth strain: DH5alpha
  Copy number: High Copy
Gene/Insert
  Gene/Insert name: TSSK1 (alt name: serine/threonine kinase 22D (spermiogenesis associated))
  Species: H. sapiens (human)
  Insert size (bp): 1104
  Entrez Gene: TSSK1B (a.k.a. FKSG81, SPOGA4, STK22D, TSK1, TSSK1)
  Cloning method: Gateway Cloning
  Sequencing primers: 5′ M13pUC-fwd; 3′ M13rev
Terms and licenses: Academic/Nonprofit Terms; Industry Terms: Not Available to Industry
Depositor comments: The ORF has no Stop codon. This design enables easy recombination into a destination vector to add an epitope tag of choice and Stop codon to the ORF. Do NOT use this plasmid directly for transfections. A set of 4 custom lentiviral vectors is available ( pLX301 (http://www.addgene.org/25895/) , pLX302 (http://www.addgene.org/25896/) , pLX303 (http://www.addgene.org/25897/) , pLX304 (http://www.addgene.org/25890/) ) to be used to express these ORFs in mammalian cells. These plasmids are not included in the kit and must be ordered separately.
How to cite: pDONR223-TSSK1 was a gift from William Hahn & David Root (Addgene plasmid # 23740 ; http://n2t.net/addgene:23740 ; RRID:Addgene_23740)
