[The description below was written by a language model from this plasmid's Addgene catalogue record.]
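Description:
pDONR223-TSSK1 is a Gateway entry-type clone built on the Invitrogen pDONR223 donor vector backbone (about 5 kb without insert). It carries the human TSSK1 open reading frame, which corresponds to the Entrez gene TSSK1B and is also known as STK22D or serine/threonine kinase 22D, a spermiogenesis-associated kinase. The insert is about 1.1 kb and was introduced by Gateway recombination. In a recombined pDONR clone of this kind, the ORF would normally sit between attL sites, ready for transfer to attR-containing destination vectors. No feature table is supplied, however, so the exact site arrangement and the origin of replication are not documented here. The plasmid is maintained in E. coli as a high-copy construct under spectinomycin selection. M13 forward and reverse primer sites flank the insert for sequence verification.

The ORF was deliberately cloned without a stop codon. After recombination into a destination vector, it can therefore be read through into a C-terminal epitope tag and a stop codon supplied by that vector. The record lists no promoter driving the ORF, and the depositors state that the plasmid should not be transfected directly. It serves as a shuttle source for making expression clones, and the depositors point to a companion set of lentiviral destination vectors (the pLX301–pLX304 series) for expressing these ORFs in mammalian cells. The comments refer to a kit of such ORF clones. The associated publication concerns resistance to RAF inhibition through reactivation of the MAP kinase pathway, which is consistent with use in gain-of-function kinase expression screens.
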