>Addgene plasmid #23740 | pDONR223-TSSK1 | depositor partial sequence | sequence record 10909 | Author sequence
ATGGATGACGCTGCTGTCCTCAAGCGACGAGGCTACCTCCTGGGGATAAATTTAGGAGAGGGCTCCTATG
CAAAAGTAAAATCTGCTTACTCTGAGCGCCTGAAGTTCAATGTGGCGATCAAGATCATCGACCGCAAGAA
GGCCCCCGCAGACTTCTTGGAGAAATTCCTTCCCCGGGAAATTGAGATTCTGGCCATGTTAAACCACTGC
TCCATCATTAAGACCTACGAGATCTTTGAGACATCACATGGCAAGGTCTACATCGTCATGGAGCTCGCGG
TCCAGGGCGACCTCCTCGAGTTAATCAAAACCCGGGGAGCCCTGCATGAGGACGAAGCTCGCAAGAAGTT
CCACCAGCTTTCCTTGGCCATCAAGTACTGCCACGACCTGGACGTCGTCCACCGGGACCTCAAGTGTGAC
AACCTTCTCCTTGACAAGGACTTCAACATCAAGCTGTCCGACTTCAGCTTCTCCAAGCGCTGCCTGCGGG
ATGACAGTGGTCGAATGGCATTAAGCAAGACCTTCTGTGGGTCACCAGCGTATGCGGCCCCAGAGGTGCT
GCAGGGCATTCCCTACCAGCCCAAGGTGTACGACATCTGGAGCCTAGGCGTGATCCTCTACATCATGGTC
TGCGGCTCCATGCCCTACGACGACTCCAACATCAAGAAGATGCTGCGTATCCAGAAGGAGCACCGCGTCA
ACTTCCCACGCTCCAAGCACCTGACAGGCGAGTGCAAGGACCTCATCTACCACATGCTGCAGCCCGACGT
CAACCGGCGGCTCCACATCGACGAGATCCTCAGCCACTGCTGGATGCAGCCCAAGGCACGGGGATCTCCC
TCTGTGGCCATCAACAAGGAGGGGGAGAGTTCCCGGGGAACTGAACCCTTGTGGACCCCCGAACCTGGCT
CTGACAAGAAGTCTGCCACCAAGCTGGAGCCTGAGGGAGAGGCACAGCCCCAGGCACAGCCTGAGACAAA
ACCCGAGGGGACAGCAATGCAAATGTCCAGGCAGTCGGAGATCCTGGGTTTCCCCAGCAAGCCGTCGACT
ATGGAGACAGAGGAAGGGCCCCCCCAACAGCCTCCAGAGACGCGGGCACAGTGA
