>Addgene plasmid #23740 | pDONR223-TSSK1 | addgene partial sequence | sequence record 29622 | 23740 with M13pUc-fwd
TCGGGCCCAATAATGATTTTATTTTGACTGATAGTGACCTGTTCGTTGCAACAAATTGATGAGCAATGCT
TTTTTATAATGCCAACTTTGTACAAAAAAGTTGGCATGGATGACGCTGCTGTCCTCAAGCGACGAGGCTA
CCTCCTGGGGATAAATTTAGGAGAGGGCTCCTATGCAAAAGTAAAATCTGCTTACTCTGAGCGCCTGAAG
TTCAATGTGGCGATCAAGATCATCGACCGCAAGAAGGCCCCCGCAGACTTCTTGGAGAAATTCCTTCCCC
GGGAAATTGAGATTCTGGCCATGTTAAACCACTGCTCCATCATTAAGACCTACGAGATCTTTGAGACATC
ACATGGCAAGGTCTACATCGTCATGGAGCTCGCGGTCCAGGGCGACCTCCTCGAGTTAATCAAAACCCGG
GGAGCCCTGCATGAGGACGAAGCTCGCAAGAAGTTCCACCAGCTTTCCTTGGCCATCAAGTACTGCCACG
ACCTGGACGTCGTCCACCGGGACCTCAAGTGTGACAACCTTCTCCTTGACAAGGACTTCAACATCAAGCT
GTCCGACTTCAGCTTCTCCAAGCGCTGCCTGCGGGATGACAGTGGTCGAATGGCATTAAGCAAGACCTTC
TGTGGGTCACCAGCGTATGCGGCCCCAGAGGTGCTGCAGGGCATTCCCTACCAGCCCAAGGTGTACGACA
TCTGGAGCCT
